>Addgene plasmid #147987 | pAc5.1B-EGFP-DmNot1_1-1717-R1197AN1203AF1204A_X | depositor full sequence | sequence record 290434 | Full Sequence
CTTCAAGGAATTAATTCTATATTCTAAAAACACAAATGATACTTCTAAAAAAAATCATGAATGGCATCAA
CTCTGAATCAAATCTTTGCAGATGCACCTACTTCTCATTTCCACTGTCACATCATTTTTCCAGATCTCGC
TGCCTGTTATGTGGCCCACAAACCAAGACACGTTTTATGGCCATTAAAGCTGGCTGATCGTCGCCAAACA
CCAAATACATATCAATATGTACATTCGAGAAAGAAGCGATCAAAGAAGCGTCTTCGGGCGAGTAGGAGAA
TGCGGAGGAGAAGGAGAACGAGCTGATCTAGTATCTCTCCACAATCCAATGCCAACTGACCAACTGGCCA
TATTCGGAGCAATTTGAAGCCAATTTCCATCGCCTGGCGATCGCTCCATTCTTGGCTATATGTTTTTCAC
CGTTCCCGGGGCCATTTTCAAAGACTCGTCGGTAAGATAAGATTGTGTCACTCGCTGTCTCTCTTCATTT
GTCGAAGAATGCTGAGGAATTTCGCGATGACGTCGGCGAGTATTTTGAAGAATGAGAATAATTTGTATTT
ATACGAAAATCAGTTAGTGGAATTTTCTACAAAAACATGTTATCTATAGATAATTTTGTTGCAAAATATG
TTGACTATGACAAAGATTGTATGTATATACCTTTAATGTATTCTCATTTTCTTATGTATTTATAATGGCA
ATGATGATACTGATGATATTTTAAGATGATGCCAGACCACAGGCTGATTTCTGCGTCTTTTGCCGAACGC
AGTGCATGTGCGGTTGTTGTTTTTTGGAATAGTTTCAATTTTCGGACTGTCCGCTTTGATTTCAGTTTCT
TGGCTTATTCAAAAAGCAAAGTAAAGCCAAAAAAGCGAGATGGCAATACCAAATGCGGCAAAACGGTAGT
GGAAGGAAAGGGGTGCGGGGCAGCGGAAGGAAGGGTGGGGCGGGGCGTGGCGGGGTCTGTGGCTGGGCGC
GACGTCACCGACGTTGGAGCCACTCCTTTGACCATGTGTGCGTGTGTGTATTATTCGTGTCTCGCCACTC
GCCGGTTGTTTTTTTCTTTTTATCTCGCTCTCTCTAGCGCCATCTCGTACGCATGCTCAACGCACCGCAT
GTTGCCGTGTCCTTTATGCGTCATTTTGGCTCGAAATAGGCAATTATTTAAACAAAGATTAGTCAACGAA
AACGCTAAAATAAATAAGTCTACAATATGGTTACTTATTGCCATGTGTGTGCAGCCAACGATAGCAACAA
AAGCAACAACACAGTGGCTTTCCCTCTTTCACTTTTTGTTTGCAAGCGCGTGCGAGCAAGACGGCACGAC
CGGCAAACGCAATTACGCTGACAAAGAGCAGACGAAGTTTTGGCCGAAAAACATCAAGGCGCCTGATACG
AATGCATTTGCAATAACAATTGCGATATTTAATATTGTTTATGAAGCTGTTTGACTTCAAAACACACAAA
AAAAAAAATAAAACAAATTATTTGAAAGAGAATTAGGAATCGGACAGCTTATCGTTACGGGCTAACAGCA
CACCGAGACGAAATAGCTTACCTGACGTCACAGCCTCTGGAAGAACTGCCGCCAAGCAGAGAGAGAGAGA
AAAAGAGGGAGAGCAGCTTAGACCGCATGTGCTTGTGTGTGAGGCGTCTCTCTCTTCGTCTCCTGTTTGC
GCAAACGCATAGACTGCACTGAGAAAATCGATTACCTATTTTTTATGAATGAATATTTGCACTATTACTA
TTCAAAACTATTAAGATAGCAATCACATTCAATAGCCAAATACTATACCACCTGAGCGATGCAACGAAAT
GATCAATTTGAGCAAAAATGCTGCATATTTAGGACGGCATCATTATAGAAATGCTTCTTGCTGTGTACTT
TTCTCTCGTCTGGCAGCTGTTTCGCCGTTATTGTTAAAACCGGCTTAAGTTAGGTGTGTTTTCTACGACT
AGTGATGCCCCTACTAGAAGATGTGTGTTGCACAAATGTCCCTGAATAACCAATTTGAAGTGCAGATAGC
AGTAAACGTAAGCTAATATGAATATTATTTAACTGTAATGTTTTAATATCGCTGGACATTACTAATAAAC
CCACTATAAACACATGTACATATGTATGTTTTGGCATACAATGAGTAGTTGGGGAAAAAATGTGTAAAAG
CACCGTGACCATCACAGCATAAAGATAACCAGCTGAAGTATCGAATATGAGTAACCCCCAAATTGAATCA
CATGCCGCAACTGATAGGACCCATGGAAGTACACTCTTCATGGCGATATACAAGACACACACAAGCACGA
ACACCCAGTTGCGGAGGAAATTCTCCGTAAATGAAAACCCAATCGGCGAACAATTCATACCCATATATGG
TAAAAGTTTTGAACGCGACTTGAGAGCGGAGAGCATTGCGGCTGATAAGGTTTTAGCGCTAAGCGGGCTT
TATAAAACGGGCTGCGGGACCAGTTTTCATATCACTACCGTTTGAGTTCTTGTGCTGTGTGGATACTCCT
CCCGACACAAAGCCGCTCCATCAGCCAGCAGTCGTCTAATCCAGAGACCCCGGATCGGGGTACCAACATG
GTGAGCAAGGGCGAGGAGCTGTTCACCGGGGTGGTGCCCATCCTGGTCGAGCTGGACGGCGACGTAAACG
GCCACAAGTTCAGCGTGTCCGGCGAGGGCGAGGGCGATGCCACCTACGGCAAGCTGACCCTGAAGTTCAT
CTGCACCACCGGCAAGCTGCCCGTGCCCTGGCCCACCCTCGTGACCACCCTGACCTACGGCGTGCAGTGC
TTCAGCCGCTACCCCGACCACATGAAGCAGCACGACTTCTTCAAGTCCGCCATGCCCGAAGGCTACGTCC
AGGAGCGCACCATCTTCTTCAAGGACGACGGCAACTACAAGACCCGCGCCGAGGTGAAGTTCGAGGGCGA
CACCCTGGTGAACCGCATCGAGCTGAAGGGCATCGACTTCAAGGAGGACGGCAACATCCTGGGGCACAAG
CTGGAGTACAACTACAACAGCCACAACGTCTATATCATGGCCGACAAGCAGAAGAACGGCATCAAGGTGA
ACTTCAAGATCCGCCACAACATCGAGGACGGCAGCGTGCAGCTCGCCGACCACTACCAGCAGAACACCCC
CATCGGCGACGGCCCCGTGCTGCTGCCCGACAACCACTACCTGAGCACCCAGTCCGCCCTGAGCAAAGAC
CCCAACGAGAAGCGCGATCACATGGTCCTGCTGGAGTTCGTGACCGCCGCCGGGATCACTCTCGGCATGG
ACGAGCTGTACAAGCCAAGCTTAATTAAGATGAACGTAGAGAGCCAACTGAAGACACCGCCAACGCACAT
TCGAAATCTGGTCAAGCACGTGAACAAGCGAAATTTTAATGAGAGCAGCGAGCAAATAAATCAGTTCGTT
AAAGAGCACGGCCTGGAAGCGGATCGCAGCAGCCTGCGCCACCTGTTCTCCGTGATCAACTTCAGCGATC
TCGTGCCATCAGTTACGGTCCAGCTGCAGGCGAAGCTCCTGGGCATCCAGTTGGAGCGTCAGCTTCACAG
TTCATCGTTTGTGTCCAACATCTGCTACGCTTTTGACCAGTTCTTCGCCAGCAACCAGAAGTCCCTGAAG
CCTGTTGCGGTAGCGGATCTCGTTGGCCAGGTCGCCCGACTGACCGGCATCAACAAGGTTTGTGAGTGCG
TCTTTGCCTTGGCCTTGACCCACTCCTCGTACACAGAACTCAAACATTCTGCCAGGAACAACCTAAAAGG
TAGCCTCAGCGAACTTATAGACTCTTACTTGGGTAATAAAGGCACCGGCCCAGCCGACAGCGGTCTCCGG
GAGATCTCCTTCGATCTACTGCAGTATTTGCTGTGCTGCCTTAGCGAGTACGTACAACCGCAGGTGGAAG
CACAGTTTTTGATCAAGCTTCGTGAGGAGTTTCCGCGCCAGGCGGTACCGCTGGTTCTAGCGCCGTTCCT
TTACGGCTCGACGACGGCGACGATTGCGGGAGCAGGTGCCAGCGAAACGGATGCGGAGGCCGAAGCGACG
ACTAATAGCAACAGCTCCAGTTTCGAAGCAGATGCTTTGAACGAGGTGGGAATCGAGGATATTTATGACC
ATTTAAGCGAGATAATATTCACCAACCAGGGCAAAAATAATATTATGGACACATCTTGGATTAATCTAAT
CCTTGAAATCGGTTATGAATTTACATCGAGCGTTGAAGAGTGTAAGAATCATTTGTGTTCCCGCGAGCGA
GAACGCGCTGAGCTCCAGTCCAAAGATGTCGCCAAGATCGTGGGTCTTATGTGCCGACGGCACTCCTCCC
TGCTCGATTGTAATGTGAATCTACCGACGCCGGCGAACTTCTGGCCTGGTCAGGGACAGGGCGGTGGCAG
CAACAGCAGTGGCTCTTCGCAGACACAAATCACTCCGCAGCAACAGAACCCGGGCAGCAGTAACAACAAC
GATGGCAGCGATGGCAATTCGTCCAGTGATAAGAAGGACAAGAAGGAGACGACGGAGGCCACGCAAACTT
GGAAGCCAGATGTCTTTGTGCAGGCGCTCAAGGAGGTGGTGCCTCAGCTCAACTGGAAGGACGTGTGCAT
GGAACTTGATCATCCCGAGTTCGTGCTGAAGGATCGCATCGGTTTGGAGCTTTTGCTCACCATCCTTCGG
CTGGCCACTGGCTCTAACATATTTCCACATCCAGAATGCATTTACCGTCACTGGGCAAACACGGAAGGTC
AGCTGTCGCTTATCGCGACAATGCTGAAGAACCCGGATCTCTTTTCCTTCGCCGACTTTGTATTTAGCCA
GCCAGCGTTGGATGTGCTTAAGACAGCTCCGGATGCGGACAATAAGGAGATCTCGTCCTGGAAGTCGCTT
CACCTGGTGGAGGTGCTGCTCTCCATTGCGGACAAGGGATACTATACGCAGGTCCATGAGCTATTCAAGT
TCCCAGCGCAGAACTGTCCCGATGTGCTATTTTTGGCCTTATTGAACACAAGTCCGCCTATGACGCCACT
GCGTCAGGATCTGTTTAACCAACTGATACCAACGTTCCTTGGCAACCATCCCAACTCGAACGTGATCTTG
GCCAGCGCCTGGAGCTCGAACAGCTTCCAACTTCGTTCCAATATCATGAATGCTATGTCCGAGTGGTATC
TCCGAGGCAATGAGTTCGATCAGGTGAAACTGTCGCGCATCCTGGATCTTGCCCAGGATTTAAAAGCGCT
ATCAGCGCTGCTCAACGCCCGTTCATTTTTATTCATTATCGACCTGGCTTGCCTTGCCTCTCGGCGCGAG
TACCTGAAGCTGGAAAAGTGGCTTACCGATAAAATTCGCGAACATGGAGAGCCTTTTATGCAGGCTATAA
TCAAGGTTCTGCACCGCCGCTGCCCGCAGGTTATCAACGCCAAAGTGCCAGAGGATCAGCTGCCTCCCAA
GCAGGCGCAGCTTTTGCCCGAGACAGTTACAACCATGATCAACTGTCTGCAAACGTGCATCAATAACTGC
ATGCAGCCGGAGATGGTCGAAGTCATCATGCAAATGACCGCGAACGTGGCGATTATGGCTAACATGGCGC
GTGCCCAACAGCAGCAGCAGCCAGGATTGGTTCCGCCGCCTCCACCAACAATTCTGCGCGGCCATCGTGG
TATGGATCTGCCTGGAGGCATAGTCCCTCCGCCACCGCAGCAACCGTTCTCCGGAAACCTCAACGCGCAG
ATGTTTGGACCAGGAATGGATCCGCTAACGAATATGTCCAACAACTTAGCCGGCCTCAACCTCAGCGGCC
CGAACGGAGCATTTAATTTTGGAAACATGCTAACTTCTCCATCGCGTCTGATGACTCCGGGAGCCAATCC
CTATCCGCTGAACCTCATGCAGATGCCGCAGGCTCCGCCACCACCCAACGTAGGAAACCTAGGCCGCATG
CTGCCAGGGGGTCCACAACAGCAGACTCCAACGCCGACTCCAACGGCCCCCAATCCAAACAACCCTGTGA
TGGCCGATCTCCAGATACCTGTGTCAAAGGAAGTTGAAGACGAGGTCAACTCATACTTTCAGCGCATCTA
CAACCACCAGCCGAATCCAACGCTGTCCATCGATGAAGTGCTGGACATTTTGCAAAGATTTAAAGAGTCA
AGTAACCGGCGCGAGCAGGAAGTCTTTTTGTGCATGCTGCGCAATCTGTTCGAGGAATATCGCTTTTTCT
GTCAATACCCAGAGAAAGAGCTACAGATTACTGCGCAGCTATTTGGTGGCATTATTGATCGTAACCTGGT
GCCCACTTTTGTTGCACTGGGCCTTTCTCTGCGCTGTGTCTTGGATGCCCTCCGCAAGCCCGATGGATCT
AAGCTTTACTATTTCGGTGTGACGGCACTGGACAGATTCAGAACTCGATTGCACACCTACAACAAATACT
GCGAGCATATCCGCTCCATTCCTCACTTCTCTGACTTCCCGCCGCACCTTATTCAGTATGTGGAATACGG
AATGCACGGCCAGGAGCCGCCGCCGCAGAAGTTGATTGGACTCAGCAATACGATTCCTTCGGCGATATCT
AGCGGACCAGGAACGGAACCAATTTACAGGAATAGCTCCATGTTAGGTAATATGCCCGCTGCCACCCCGG
GATCGGGACCGAAATCAAACGCTGCTGTATCGCATGCCACGAGAATGAAGTCCATCGCCAATGCCACCAA
TATCGACACACTTTTGGTGGCCAACCAGGAAGAGAAAGTGACTGTGCCACCAGAGCCTGTGCAGGACAAA
ACTGCCTTTATTTTCAACAACTTGAGCCAGCTGAACATACCGCAGAAGTGCGATGAGATAAAGGAGATTA
TGACCAAGGAGTATTGGCCGTGGCTAGCGCAATATCTGGTCCTCAAAGCGGCATCAATGGAGTTCGCCGC
CCACACACTATATTACAACTTTTTGGATGCCCTTAAAAACGGCGAGATCAACCGATTCGTAACCAAAGAG
ACCCTACGCAACATCAAGGTACTCTTGCGCTCCGATAAGGGAGTTATTAATTTCTCCGATCGAAGTCTGT
TGAAGAACCTCGGACACTGGTTGGGCATGATGACCTTAGGTCGCAATCGCCCCATCCTGCAGTTGGATCT
GGATCTTAAATCCCTTTTGGCTGAGGCTTACCACAAGGGCCAGCAGGAACTGCTTTTTGTGGTTCCTTTC
GTAGCCAAGATCCTTGAGTCATCCGCCAAGTCTCGCATCTTCCGATCGCCCAATCCATGGACAATGGGTA
TCATGTACGTGCTTGCTGAGCTTCACCAGGAGCCAGACCTTAAGCTGAACCTGAAGTTTGAAATCGAAGT
ACTCTGCAAAACACTTAATCTGGAGTTGGCCAAGTTGCGACAAGTGATCTACCTGAAGGATCCCAATCGA
ACTCACCGGATTGAAGAGCAGATGTCGCAACCAAAACCGAAACAACTTGAGCCAGTGGCTTCTGCGCCAG
CTCTACCGCGTGAACAGCAATCCCCGGCACAACCTCCGCCACCACCACAACAGCAGCAACCACCGCAGCA
GCAGGTACCTCCACCGCCATCCTCTGCGGACGTGGACGCCCAAAATGCGGCCGCTATGATGATGGCAGCG
GGCGGAGCTAATAGTACTCCTGGATCGGTATCTTCGCCCAATCTACCCACCGATTCCAGCCAGGTGGCAC
TACCGCCACCAGAGCCGCGCTATTCATACGTGGACGTAAACGTGAGCAACTTCCAGCTTATTGGTCAGCA
GTTGGTACTGCCACCCAATACTCCGTTCCTGCACGCCAATCCCGGAATCAAACACATGGTCGTCAACGCC
GTGGAGCGCACGATAACCGACTGGTTGCAGCCTATTGTGGACCGAAGCATCCGCATTGCCTGTGCCACCA
CCGAGCAGATCATCCGCAAGGACTTCGCCCTGGATGCTGACGAGAACCGAATGCGCACTGCCGCTCATCA
GATGGTACGAAACCTTGCCGCCGGCATGGCCATGATTACCGGTAAGGATGAGATAGCGCGTGCTATTAGC
CAGAATCTGCACAAGGCCTTGCTGTCGGGTCTAAATGGGATGCCCAGCATGGCTGAGATCCAAGCTGCTG
CTATGCAGTTAGCCAGCGAAAATGTTGAGCTAGTTTGCGCTTTCATTCAGAAAACATCTGCTGAAAAGGC
AGCCGCAGAGATCGATAGGCGTCTAAGCACCGATTTCGAGACCAGAAAAATTGCTCGTGAAGAGGGCAAC
CGCTTTGTGGACGCCCAGATCCTCACCTATCAACAGGAGCGTCTTCCAGAAGCAGTGCGCATCAAGGTGG
GCGCGGCTCCAGCTACACTTTATGCTGTGTACTCGGAGTTCGCTAGAAGCATACCTGGCTTCCAGCAGAT
GAGCGATCGCGATATTGCCCTGTTTGTGCCCAAGCCGACGGATTTGTCTCAGCCAAATGTGTTTGCTAAT
TGATCTAGAGGGCCCGCGGTTCGAAGGTAAGCCTATCCCTAACCCTCTCCTCGGTCTCGATTCTACGCGT
ACCGGTCATCATCACCATCACCATTGAGTTTAAACCCGCTGATCAGCCTCGACTGTGCCTTCTAAGGCCT
GAGCTCGCTGATCAGCCTCGATCGAGGATCCAGACATGATAAGATACATTGATGAGTTTGGACAAACCAC
AACTAGAATGCAGTGAAAAAAATGCTTTATTTGTGAAATTTGTGATGCTATTGCTTTATTTGTAACCATT
ATAAGCTGCAATAAACAAGTTAACAACAACAATTGCATTCATTTTATGTTTCAGGTTCAGGGGGAGGTGT
GGGAGGTTTTTTAAAGCAAGTAAAACCTCTACAAATGTGGTATGGCTGATTATGATCAGTCGACCGATGC
CCTTGAGAGCCTTCAACCCAGTCAGCTCCTTCCGGTGGGCGCGGGGCATGACTATCGTCGCCGCACTTAT
GACTGTCTTCTTTATCATGCAACTCGTAGGACAGGTGCCGGCAGCGCTCTGGGTCATTTTCGGCGAGGAC
CGCTTTCGCTGGAGCGCGACGATGATCGGCCTGTCGCTTGCGGTATTCGGAATCTTGCACGCCCTCGCTC
AAGCCTTCGTCACTGGTCCCGCCACCAAACGTTTCGGCGAGAAGCAGGCCATTATCGCCGGCATGGCGGC
CGACGCGCTGGGCTACGTCTTGCTGGCGTTCGCGACGCGAGGCTGGATGGCCTTCCCCATTATGATTCTT
CTCGCTTCCGGCGGCATCGGGATGCCCGCGTTGCAGGCCATGCTGTCCAGGCAGGTAGATGACGACCATC
AGGGACAGCTTCAAGGATCGCTCGCGGCTCTTACCAGCCAGCAAAAGGCCAGGAACCGTAAAAAGGCCGC
GTTGCTGGCGTTTTTCCATAGGCTCCGCCCCCCTGACGAGCATCACAAAAATCGACGCTCAAGTCAGAGG
TGGCGAAACCCGACAGGACTATAAAGATACCAGGCGTTTCCCCCTGGAAGCTCCCTCGTGCGCTCTCCTG
TTCCGACCCTGCCGCTTACCGGATACCTGTCCGCCTTTCTCCCTTCGGGAAGCGTGGCGCTTTCTCAATG
CTCACGCTGTAGGTATCTCAGTTCGGTGTAGGTCGTTCGCTCCAAGCTGGGCTGTGTGCACGAACCCCCC
GTTCAGCCCGACCGCTGCGCCTTATCCGGTAACTATCGTCTTGAGTCCAACCCGGTAAGACACGACTTAT
CGCCACTGGCAGCAGCCACTGGTAACAGGATTAGCAGAGCGAGGTATGTAGGCGGTGCTACAGAGTTCTT
GAAGTGGTGGCCTAACTACGGCTACACTAGAAGGACAGTATTTGGTATCTGCGCTCTGCTGAAGCCAGTT
ACCTTCGGAAAAAGAGTTGGTAGCTCTTGATCCGGCAAACAAACCACCGCTGGTAGCGGTGGTTTTTTTG
TTTGCAAGCAGCAGATTACGCGCAGAAAAAAAGGATCTCAAGAAGATCCTTTGATCTTTTCTACGGGGTC
TGACGCTCAGTGGAACGAAAACTCACGTTAAGGGATTTTGGTCATGAGATTATCAAAAAGGATCTTCACC
TAGATCCTTTTAAATTAAAAATGAAGTTTTAAATCAATCTAAAGTATATATGAGTAAACTTGGTCTGACA
GTTACCAATGCTTAATCAGTGAGGCACCTATCTCAGCGATCTGTCTATTTCGTTCATCCATAGTTGCCTG
ACTCCCCGTCGTGTAGATAACTACGATACGGGAGGGCTTACCATCTGGCCCCAGTGCTGCAATGATACCG
CGAGACCCACGCTCACCGGCTCCAGATTTATCAGCAATAAACCAGCCAGCCGGAAGGGCCGAGCGCAGAA
GTGGTCCTGCAACTTTATCCGCCTCCATCCAGTCTATTAATTGTTGCCGGGAAGCTAGAGTAAGTAGTTC
GCCAGTTAATAGTTTGCGCAACGTTGTTGCCATTGCTGCAGGCATCGTGGTGTCACGCTCGTCGTTTGGT
ATGGCTTCATTCAGCTCCGGTTCCCAACGATCAAGGCGAGTTACATGATCCCCCATGTTGTGCAAAAAAG
CGGTTAGCTCCTTCGGTCCTCCGATCGTTGTCAGAAGTAAGTTGGCCGCAGTGTTATCACTCATGGTTAT
GGCAGCACTGCATAATTCTCTTACTGTCATGCCATCCGTAAGATGCTTTTCTGTGACTGGTGAGTACTCA
ACCAAGTCATTCTGAGAATAGTGTATGCGGCGACCGAGTTGCTCTTGCCCGGCGTCAACACGGGATAATA
CCGCGCCACATAGCAGAACTTTAAAAGTGCTCATCATTGGAAAACGTTCTTCGGGGCGAAAACTCTCAAG
GATCTTACCGCTGTTGAGATCCAGTTCGATGTAACCCACTCGTGCACCCAACTGATCTTCAGCATCTTTT
ACTTTCACCAGCGTTTCTGGGTGAGCAAAAACAGGAAGGCAAAATGCCGCAAAAAAGGGAATAAGGGCGA
CACGGAAATGTTGAATACTCATACTCTTCCTTTTTCAATATTATTGAAGCATTTATCAGGGTTATTGTCT
CATGAGCGGATACATATTTGAATGTATTTAGAAAAATAAACAAATAGGGGTTCCGCGCACATTTCCCCGA
AAAGTGCCACCTGACGTCTAAGAAACCATTATTATCATGACATTAACCTATAAAAATAGGCGTATCACGA
GGCCCTTTCGT
Features (pLannotate 1.2.2; 9 found; start..end, strand, type, name):
     56..2568    +  promoter       Ac5 promoter: Drosophila melanogaster actin 5C promoter
   2588..3304    +  CDS            EGFP: EGFP is a basic (constitutively fluorescent) green fluorescent protein published in 1996, derived from Aequorea victoria. It is reported to be a rapidly-maturing weak dimer with moderate acid sensitivity.
   8496..8537    +  CDS            V5 tag: epitope tag from simian virus 5
   8637..8771    -  polyA_signal   SV40 poly(A) signal: SV40 polyadenylation signal
   8794..8878    -  CDS            large T antigen (fragment): large T antigen from SV40 (simian virus 40)
   8879..9349    +  CDS            TcR (fragment): tetracycline efflux protein; tet; confers resistance to tetracycline
   9393..9981    -  rep_origin     ori: high-copy-number ColE1/pMB1/pBR322/pUC origin of replication
  10152..11012   -  CDS            AmpR: β-lactamase; bla; confers resistance to ampicillin, carbenicillin, and related antibiotics
  11013..11117   -  promoter       AmpR promoter: bla
