[The description below was written by a language model from this plasmid's Addgene catalogue record and pLannotate feature annotations shown in this document.]
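Description:
pAc5.1B-EGFP-DmNot1_1-1717-R1197AN1203AF1204A_X is an 11.2 kb insect-cell expression plasmid that produces an EGFP-tagged fragment of the Drosophila melanogaster NOT1 protein, the scaffold subunit of the CCR4-NOT deadenylase complex. The catalogue lists the backbone as unknown, although the name and annotated parts are consistent with a pAc5.1-type vector. In bacteria it is maintained through a ColE1/pUC-family origin and selected with ampicillin via the β-lactamase gene and its own promoter. The record lists it as low copy despite the high-copy annotation of the origin. Short fragments of a tetracycline resistance gene and of SV40 large T antigen are also detected; these appear to be non-functional backbone remnants. No marker for selection in insect cells is annotated.

Expression is driven by the constitutive Drosophila actin 5C promoter, followed directly by the EGFP coding sequence. The roughly 5 kb unannotated stretch downstream of EGFP matches the expected position and size of the Not1 insert, covering residues 1–1717, so the protein would carry EGFP at its N-terminus. A V5 epitope sequence from the vector lies after the insert, but the record does not show whether it is read in frame with the fusion. An SV40 polyadenylation signal terminates the transcript. The insert carries three alanine substitutions (R1197A, N1203A, F1204A) and, relative to the NCBI reference, six silent changes plus N605S and K759M. The associated study concerns the DDX6–CNOT1 interaction and links between miRNA target recognition and silencing, which suggests use as an interaction-deficient mutant in transfected fly cells. The record does not state the specific effect of the substitutions. The sequence is depositor-supplied and may be theoretical.
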