Addgene plasmid #147987: pAc5.1B-EGFP-DmNot1_1-1717-R1197AN1203AF1204A_X
Purpose: Insect Expression of DmNot1_1-1717-R1197AN1203AF1204A
Depositing lab: Elisa Izaurralde. Depositing organization: Max Planck Institute for Developmental Biology. Publication: A DDX6-CNOT1 complex and W-binding pockets in CNOT9 reveal direct links between miRNA target recognition and silencing. Chen Y, Boland A, Kuzuoglu-Ozturk D, Bawankar P, Loh B, Chang CT, Weichenrieder O, Izaurralde E. Mol Cell. 2014 Jun 5;54(5):737-50. doi: 10.1016/j.molcel.2014.03.034. Epub 2014 Apr 24. PubMed 24768540.
Backbone
  Vector backbone: Unknown
  Vector type: Insect Expression
Growth in bacteria
  Bacterial resistance: Ampicillin, 100 μg/mL
  Growth temperature: 37°C
  Growth strain: DH5alpha
  Copy number: Low Copy
Gene/Insert
  Gene/Insert name: DmNot1_1-1717-R1197AN1203AF1204A
  Species: D. melanogaster (fly)
  Mutation: 6 silent mutations and two non silent N605S, K759M compared to the sequence given by NCBI: NM_001103772.2.
  Entrez Gene: Not1 (a.k.a. Dmel_CG34407, CG1874, CG1884, CG34407, Dmel\CG34407, Dmel_CG1874, Dmel_CG1884, NOT, NOT1, anon-EST:Liang-1.29, anon-WO0118547.221, clone 1.29, not1)
  Cloning method: Unknown
Terms and licenses: Academic/Nonprofit Terms; Industry Terms: Not Available to Industry
Depositor comments: Plasmids from this collection were made available to the research community and donated after the lab closed. Please note that the sequence provided by the depositing laboratory may be theoretical/predicted or based on Sanger sequencing results. There may be discrepancies between sequencing results obtained by Addgene and the depositor sequence. If an Addgene verified sequence is not available, please contact before placing your order to request that our lab fully sequence the plasmid.
How to cite: pAc5.1B-EGFP-DmNot1_1-1717-R1197AN1203AF1204A_X was a gift from Elisa Izaurralde (Addgene plasmid # 147987 ; http://n2t.net/addgene:147987 ; RRID:Addgene_147987)
